>Addgene plasmid #130921 | pLenti-CMV-TIRAP-cGASΔN-HA | addgene full sequence | sequence record 255048 | Addgene NGS Result
TGTAGTCTTATGCAATACTCTTGTAGTCTTGCAACATGGTAACGATGAGTTAGCAACATGCCTTACAAGG
AGAGAAAAAGCACCGTGCATGCCGATTGGTGGAAGTAAGGTGGTACGATCGTGCCTTATTAGGAAGGCAA
CAGACGGGTCTGACATGGATTGGACGAACCACTGAATTGCCGCATTGCAGAGATATTGTATTTAAGTGCC
TAGCTCGATACATAAACGGGTCTCTCTGGTTAGACCAGATCTGAGCCTGGGAGCTCTCTGGCTAACTAGG
GAACCCACTGCTTAAGCCTCAATAAAGCTTGCCTTGAGTGCTTCAAGTAGTGTGTGCCCGTCTGTTGTGT
GACTCTGGTAACTAGAGATCCCTCAGACCCTTTTAGTCAGTGTGGAAAATCTCTAGCAGTGGCGCCCGAA
CAGGGACTTGAAAGCGAAAGGGAAACCAGAGGAGCTCTCTCGACGCAGGACTCGGCTTGCTGAAGCGCGC
ACGGCAAGAGGCGAGGGGCGGCGACTGGTGAGTACGCCAAAAATTTTGACTAGCGGAGGCTAGAAGGAGA
GAGATGGGTGCGAGAGCGTCAGTATTAAGCGGGGGAGAATTAGATCGCGATGGGAAAAAATTCGGTTAAG
GCCAGGGGGAAAGAAAAAATATAAATTAAAACATATAGTATGGGCAAGCAGGGAGCTAGAACGATTCGCA
GTTAATCCTGGCCTGTTAGAAACATCAGAAGGCTGTAGACAAATACTGGGACAGCTACAACCATCCCTTC
AGACAGGATCAGAAGAACTTAGATCATTATATAATACAGTAGCAACCCTCTATTGTGTGCATCAAAGGAT
AGAGATAAAAGACACCAAGGAAGCTTTAGACAAGATAGAGGAAGAGCAAAACAAAAGTAAGACCACCGCA
CAGCAAGCGGCCGCTGATCTTCAGACCTGGAGGAGGAGATATGAGGGACAATTGGAGAAGTGAATTATAT
AAATATAAAGTAGTAAAAATTGAACCATTAGGAGTAGCACCCACCAAGGCAAAGAGAAGAGTGGTGCAGA
GAGAAAAAAGAGCAGTGGGAATAGGAGCTTTGTTCCTTGGGTTCTTGGGAGCAGCAGGAAGCACTATGGG
CGCAGCGTCAATGACGCTGACGGTACAGGCCAGACAATTATTGTCTGGTATAGTGCAGCAGCAGAACAAT
TTGCTGAGGGCTATTGAGGCGCAACAGCATCTGTTGCAACTCACAGTCTGGGGCATCAAGCAGCTCCAGG
CAAGAATCCTGGCTGTGGAAAGATACCTAAAGGATCAACAGCTCCTGGGGATTTGGGGTTGCTCTGGAAA
ACTCATTTGCACCACTGCTGTGCCTTGGAATGCTAGTTGGAGTAATAAATCTCTGGAACAGATTTGGAAT
CACACGACCTGGATGGAGTGGGACAGAGAAATTAACAATTACACAAGCTTAATACACTCCTTAATTGAAG
AATCGCAAAACCAGCAAGAAAAGAATGAACAAGAATTATTGGAATTAGATAAATGGGCAAGTTTGTGGAA
TTGGTTTAACATAACAAATTGGCTGTGGTATATAAAATTATTCATAATGATAGTAGGAGGCTTGGTAGGT
TTAAGAATAGTTTTTGCTGTACTTTCTATAGTGAATAGAGTTAGGCAGGGATATTCACCATTATCGTTTC
AGACCCACCTCCCAACCCCGAGGGGACCCGACAGGCCCGAAGGAATAGAAGAAGAAGGTGGAGAGAGAGA
CAGAGACAGATCCATTCGATTAGTGAACGGATCTCGACGGTATCGGTTAACTTTTAAAAGAAAAGGGGGG
ATTGGGGGGTACAGTGCAGGGGAAAGAATAGTAGACATAATAGCAACAGACATACAAACTAAAGAATTAC
AAAAACAAATTACAAAATTCAAAATTTTATCGATAAGCTTGGGAGTTCCGCGTTACATAACTTACGGTAA
ATGGCCCGCCTGGCTGACCGCCCAACGACCCCCGCCCATTGACGTCAATAATGACGTATGTTCCCATAGT
AACGCCAATAGGGACTTTCCATTGACGTCAATGGGTGGAGTATTTACGGTAAACTGCCCACTTGGCAGTA
CATCAAGTGTATCATATGCCAAGTACGCCCCCTATTGACGTCAATGACGGTAAATGGCCCGCCTGGCATT
ATGCCCAGTACATGACCTTATGGGACTTTCCTACTTGGCAGTACATCTACGTATTAGTCATCGCTATTAC
CATGGTGATGCGGTTTTGGCAGTACATCAATGGGCGTGGATAGCGGTTTGACTCACGGGGATTTCCAAGT
CTCCACCCCATTGACGTCAATGGGAGTTTGTTTTGGCACCAAAATCAACGGGACTTTCCAAAATGTCGTA
ACAACTCCGCCCCATTGACGCAAATGGGCGGTAGGCGTGTACGGTGGGAGGTCTATATAAGCAGAGCTCG
TTTAGTGAACCGTCAGATCGCCTGGAGACGCCATCCACGCTGTTTTGACCTCCATAGAAGACACCGACTC
TAGAGCCACCATGGCATCATCGACCTCCCTCCCAGCTCCTGGCTCTCGGCCTAAGAAGCCTCTAGGCAAG
ATGGCTGACTGGTTCAGGCAGACCCTGCTGAAGAAGCCCAAGAAGAGGCCCAACTCCCCAGAAAGCACCT
CCAGCGATGCTTCACAGCCTACCTCACAGGACAGCCCACTACCCCCAAGCCTCAGCTCAGTCACGTCTCC
CAGCCTGCCACCCACACATGCGAGTGACAGTGGCAGTAGTCGCTGGAGCAAAGACCCTGGGGCCTCGAAG
CTCCGGGCGGTTTTGGAGAAGTTGAAGCTCAGCCGCGATGATATCTCCACGGCGGCGGGGATGGTGAAAG
GGGTTGTGGACCACCTGCTGCTCAGACTGAAGTGCGACTCCGCGTTCAGAGGCGTCGGGCTGCTGAACAC
CGGGAGCTACTATGAGCACGTGAAGATTTCTGCACCTAATGAATTTGATGTCATGTTTAAACTGGAAGTC
CCCAGAATTCAACTAGAAGAATATTCCAACACTCGTGCATATTACTTTGTGAAATTTAAAAGAAATCCGA
AAGAAAATCCTCTGAGTCAGTTTTTAGAAGGTGAAATATTATCAGCTTCTAAGATGCTGTCAAAGTTTAG
GAAAATCATTAAGGAAGAAATTAACGACATTAAAGATACAGATGTCATCATGAAGAGGAAAAGAGGAGGG
AGCCCTGCTGTAACACTTCTTATTAGTGAAAAAATATCTGTGGATATAACCCTGGCTTTGGAATCAAAAA
GTAGCTGGCCTGCTAGCACCCAAGAAGGCCTGCGCATTCAAAACTGGCTTTCAGCAAAAGTTAGGAAGCA
ACTACGACTAAAGCCATTTTACCTTGTACCCAAGCATGCAAAGGAAGGAAATGGTTTCCAAGAAGAAACA
TGGCGGCTATCCTTCTCTCACATCGAAAAGGAAATTTTGAACAATCATGGAAAATCTAAAACGTGCTGTG
AAAACAAAGAAGAGAAATGTTGCAGGAAAGATTGTTTAAAACTAATGAAATACCTTTTAGAACAGCTGAA
AGAAAGGTTTAAAGACAAAAAACATCTGGATAAATTCTCTTCTTATCATGTGAAAACTGCCTTCTTTCAC
GTATGTACCCAGAACCCTCAAGACAGTCAGTGGGACCGCAAAGACCTGGGCCTCTGCTTTGATAACTGCG
TGACATACTTTCTTCAGTGCCTCAGGACAGAAAAACTTGAGAATTATTTTATTCCTGAATTCAATCTATT
CTCTAGCAACTTAATTGACAAAAGAAGTAAAGAATTTCTGACAAAGCAAATTGAATATGAAAGAAACAAT
GAGTTTCCAGTTTTTGATGAATTTTACCCATACGATGTTCCAGATTACGCTTGAGTCGACAATCAACCTC
TGGATTACAAAATTTGTGAAAGATTGACTGGTATTCTTAACTATGTTGCTCCTTTTACGCTATGTGGATA
CGCTGCTTTAATGCCTTTGTATCATGCTATTGCTTCCCGTATGGCTTTCATTTTCTCCTCCTTGTATAAA
TCCTGGTTGCTGTCTCTTTATGAGGAGTTGTGGCCCGTTGTCAGGCAACGTGGCGTGGTGTGCACTGTGT
TTGCTGACGCAACCCCCACTGGTTGGGGCATTGCCACCACCTGTCAGCTCCTTTCCGGGACTTTCGCTTT
CCCCCTCCCTATTGCCACGGCGGAACTCATCGCCGCCTGCCTTGCCCGCTGCTGGACAGGGGCTCGGCTG
TTGGGCACTGACAATTCCGTGGTGTTGTCGGGGAAGCTGACGTCCTTTCCATGGCTGCTCGCCTGTGTTG
CCACCTGGATTCTGCGCGGGACGTCCTTCTGCTACGTCCCTTCGGCCCTCAATCCAGCGGACCTTCCTTC
CCGCGGCCTGCTGCCGGCTCTGCGGCCTCTTCCGCGTCTTCGCCTTCGCCCTCAGACGAGTCGGATCTCC
CTTTGGGCCGCCTCCCCGCCTGGAATTCTACCGGGTAGGGGAGGCGCTTTTCCCAAGGCAGTCTGGAGCA
TGCGCTTTAGCAGCCCCGCTGGGCACTTGGCGCTACACAAGTGGCCTCTGGCCTCGCACACATTCCACAT
CCACCGGTAGGCGCCAACCGGCTCCGTTCTTTGGTGGCCCCTTCGCGCCACCTTCTACTCCTCCCCTAGT
CAGGAAGTTCCCCCCCGCCCCGCAGCTCGCGTCGTGCAGGACGTGACAAATGGAAGTAGCACGTCTCACT
AGTCTCGTGCAGATGGACAGCACCGCTGAGCAATGGAAGCGGGTAGGCCTTTGGGGCAGCGGCCAATAGC
AGCTTTGCTCCTTCGCTTTCTGGGCTCAGAGGCTGGGAAGGGGTGGGTCCGGGGGCGGGCTCAGGGGCGG
GCTCAGGGGCGGGGCGGGCGCCCGAAGGTCCTCCGGAGGCCCGGCATTCTGCACGCTTCAAAAGCGCACG
TCTGCCGCGCTGTTCTCCTCTTCCTCATCTCCGGGCCTTTCGACCTGCAGCCCAAGCTTACCATGACCGA
GTACAAGCCCACGGTGCGCCTCGCCACCCGCGACGACGTCCCCAGGGCCGTACGCACCCTCGCCGCCGCG
TTCGCCGACTACCCCGCCACGCGCCACACCGTCGATCCGGACCGCCACATCGAGCGGGTCACCGAGCTGC
AAGAACTCTTCCTCACGCGCGTCGGGCTCGACATCGGCAAGGTGTGGGTCGCGGACGACGGCGCCGCGGT
GGCGGTCTGGACCACGCCGGAGAGCGTCGAAGCGGGGGCGGTGTTCGCCGAGATCGGCCCGCGCATGGCC
GAGTTGAGCGGTTCCCGGCTGGCCGCGCAGCAACAGATGGAAGGCCTCCTGGCGCCGCACCGGCCCAAGG
AGCCCGCGTGGTTCCTGGCCACCGTCGGCGTCTCGCCCGACCACCAGGGCAAGGGTCTGGGCAGCGCCGT
CGTGCTCCCCGGAGTGGAGGCGGCCGAGCGCGCCGGGGTGCCCGCCTTCCTGGAGACCTCCGCGCCCCGC
AACCTCCCCTTCTACGAGCGGCTCGGCTTCACCGTCACCGCCGACGTCGAGGTGCCCGAAGGACCGCGCA
CCTGGTGCATGACCCGCAAGCCCGGTGCCTGACGCCCGCCCCACGACCCGCAGCGCCCGACCGAAAGGAG
CGCACGACCCCATGCATCTCGAGGGCCCGGTACCTTTAAGACCAATGACTTACAAGGCAGCTGTAGATCT
TAGCCACTTTTTAAAAGAAAAGGGGGGACTGGAAGGGCTAGCTCACTCCCAACGAAGACAAGATCTGCTT
TTTGCTTGTACTGGGTCTCTCTGGTTAGACCAGATCTGAGCCTGGGAGCTCTCTGGCTAACTAGGGAACC
CACTGCTTAAGCCTCAATAAAGCTTGCCTTGAGTGCTTCAAGTAGTGTGTGCCCGTCTGTTGTGTGACTC
TGGTAACTAGAGATCCCTCAGACCCTTTTAGTCAGTGTGGAAAATCTCTAGCAGTAGTAGTTCATGTCAT
CTTATTATTCAGTATTTATAACTTGCAAAGAAATGAATATCAGAGAGTGAGAGGAACTTGTTTATTGCAG
CTTATAATGGTTACAAATAAAGCAATAGCATCACAAATTTCACAAATAAAGCATTTTTTTCACTGCATTC
TAGTTGTGGTTTGTCCAAACTCATCAATGTATCTTATCATGTCTGGCTCTAGCTATCCCGCCCCTAACTC
CGCCCATCCCGCCCCTAACTCCGCCCAGTTCCGCCCATTCTCCGCCCCATGGCTGACTAATTTTTTTTAT
TTATGCAGAGGCCGAGGCCGCCTCGGCCTCTGAGCTATTCCAGAAGTAGTGAGGAGGCTTTTTTGGAGGC
CTAGGGACGTACCCAATTCGCCCTATAGTGAGTCGTATTACGCGCGCTCACTGGCCGTCGTTTTACAACG
TCGTGACTGGGAAAACCCTGGCGTTACCCAACTTAATCGCCTTGCAGCACATCCCCCTTTCGCCAGCTGG
CGTAATAGCGAAGAGGCCCGCACCGATCGCCCTTCCCAACAGTTGCGCAGCCTGAATGGCGAATGGG
[124 nt withheld, positions 6578-6701]
C
[91 nt withheld, positions 6703-6793]
A
[49 nt withheld, positions 6795-6843]
CCTTTGACGTTGGAGTCCACGTTCTTT
[37 nt withheld, positions 6871-6907]
ACCCTATCTCGGTCTATTCTTTTGATTTATAAGGGATTTTGCCGATTTCGGCCTATTGGTTAAAAAATGA
GCTGATTTAACAAAAATTTAACGCGAATTTTAACAAAATATTAACGCTTACAATTTAGGTGGCACTTTTC
GGGGAAATGTGCGCGGAACCCCTATTTGTTTATTTTTCTAAATACATTCAAATATGTATCCGCTCATGAG
ACAATAACCCTGATAAATGCTTCAATAATATTGAAAAAGGAAGAGTATGAGTATTCAACATTTCCGTGTC
GCCCTTATTCCCTTTTTTGCGGCATTTTGCCTTCCTGTTTTTGCTCACCCAGAAACGCTGGTGAAAGTAA
AAGATGCTGAAGATCAGTTGGGTGCACGAGTGGGTTACATCGAACTGGATCTCAACAGCGGTAAGATCCT
TGAGAGTTTTCGCCCCGAAGAACGTTTTCCAATGATGAGCACTTTTAAAGTTCTGCTATGTGGCGCGGTA
TTATCCCGTATTGACGCCGGGCAAGAGCAACTCGGTCGCCGCATACACTATTCTCAGAATGACTTGGTTG
AGTACTCACCAGTCACAGAAAAGCATCTTACGGATGGCATGACAGTAAGAGAATTATGCAGTGCTGCCAT
AACCATGAGTGATAACACTGCGGCCAACTTACTTCTGACAACGATCGGAGGACCGAAGGAGCTAACCGCT
TTTTTGCACAACATGGGGGATCATGTAACTCGCCTTGATCGTTGGGAACCGGAGCTGAATGAAGCCATAC
CAAACGACGAGCGTGACACCACGATGCCTGTAGCAATGGCAACAACGTTGCGCAAACTATTAACTGGCGA
ACTACTTACTCTAGCTTCCCGGCAACAATTAATAGACTGGATGGAGGCGGATAAAGTTGCAGGACCACTT
CTGCGCTCGGCCCTTCCGGCTGGCTGGTTTATTGCTGATAAATCTGGAGCCGGTGAGCGTGGGTCTCGCG
GTATCATTGCAGCACTGGGGCCAGATGGTAAGCCCTCCCGTATCGTAGTTATCTACACGACGGGGAGTCA
GGCAACTATGGATGAACGAAATAGACAGATCGCTGAGATAGGTGCCTCACTGATTAAGCATTGGTAACTG
TCAGACCAAGTTTACTCATATATACTTTAGATTGATTTAAAACTTCATTTTTAATTTAAAAGGATCTAGG
TGAAGATCCTTTTTGATAATCTCATGACCAAAATCCCTTAACGTGAGTTTTCGTTCCACTGAGCGTCAGA
CCCCGTAGAAAAGATCAAAGGATCTTCTTGAGATCCTTTTTTTCTGCGCGTAATCTGCTGCTTGCAAACA
AAAAAACCACCGCTACCAGCGGTGGTTTGTTTGCCGGATCAAGAGCTACCAACTCTTTTTCCGAAGGTAA
CTGGCTTCAGCAGAGCGCAGATACCAAATACTGTTCTTCTAGTGTAGCCGTAGTTAGGCCACCACTTCAA
GAACTCTGTAGCACCGCCTACATACCTCGCTCTGCTAATCCTGTTACCAGTGGCTGCTGCCAGTGGCGAT
AAGTCGTGTCTTACCGGGTTGGACTCAAGACGATAGTTACCGGATAAGGCGCAGCGGTCGGGCTGAACGG
GGGGTTCGTGCACACAGCCCAGCTTGGAGCGAACGACCTACACCGAACTGAGATACCTACAGCGTGAGCT
ATGAGAAAGCGCCACGCTTCCCGAAGGGAGAAAGGCGGACAGGTATCCGGTAAGCGGCAGGGTCGGAACA
GGAGAGCGCACGAGGGAGCTTCCAGGGGGAAACGCCTGGTATCTTTATAGTCCTGTCGGGTTTCGCCACC
TCTGACTTGAGCGTCGATTTTTGTGATGCTCGTCAGGGGGGCGGAGCCTATGGAAAAACGCCAGCAACGC
GGCCTTTTTACGGTTCCTGGCCTTTTGCTGGCCTTTTGCTCACATGTTCTTTCCTGCGTTATCCCCTGAT
TCTGTGGATAACCGTATTACCGCCTTTGAGTGAGCTGATACCGCTCGCCGCAGCCGAACGACCGAGCGCA
GCGAGTCAGTGAGCGAGGAAGCGGAAGAGCGCCCAATACGCAAACCGCCTCTCCCCGCGCGTTGGCCGAT
TCATTAATGCAGCTGGCACGACAGGTTTCCCGACTGGAAAGCGGGCAGTGAGCGCAACGCAATTAATGTG
AGTTAGCTCACTCATTAGGCACCCCAGGCTTTACACTTTATGCTTCCGGCTCGTATGTTGTGTGGAATTG
TGAGCGGATAACAATTTCACACAGGAAACAGCTATGACCATGATTACGCCAAGCGCGCAATTAACCCTCA
CTAAAGGGAACAAAAGCTGGAGCTGCAAGCTTAA
Features (pLannotate 1.2.2; 29 found; start..end, strand, type, name):
      1..227     +  promoter       RSV promoter: Rous sarcoma virus enhancer/promoter
    228..408     +  LTR            5' LTR (truncated): truncated 5' long terminal repeat (LTR) from HIV-1
    455..580     +  misc_feature   HIV-1 Ψ: packaging signal of human immunodeficiency virus type 1
    564..927     +  CDS            HIV-1 gag (fragment): gag protein from human immunodeficiency virus 1; gag
   1073..1306    +  misc_feature   RRE: The Rev response element (RRE) of HIV-1 allows for Rev-dependent mRNA export from the nucleus to the cytoplasm.
   1683..1783    +  CDS            Rev (fragment): human immunodeficiency virus 1 (HIV-1) Rev protein; rev; enhances nuclear export of unspliced and incompletely spliced viral mRNAs
   1802..1918    +  misc_feature   cPPT/CTS: central polypurine tract and central termination sequence of HIV-1
   1941..2244    +  enhancer       CMV enhancer: human cytomegalovirus immediate early enhancer
   2245..2448    +  promoter       CMV promoter: human cytomegalovirus (CMV) immediate early promoter
   2702..3874    +  CDS            CGAS (fragment): CGAS_HUMAN - Also known as C6orf150 From Homo sapiens (Human).
   3875..3902    +  CDS            3xHA (fragment): three tandem HA epitope tags
   3911..4499    +  misc_feature   WPRE: woodchuck hepatitis virus posttranscriptional regulatory element
   4513..5012    +  promoter       PGK promoter: mouse phosphoglycerate kinase 1 promoter
   5033..5632    +  CDS            PuroR: puromycin N-acetyltransferase; pac from Streptomyces alboniger; confers resistance to puromycin
   5700..5837    +  CDS            nef (fragment): NEF_HV1LA - Experimental evidence at protein level: Swiss-Prot protein existence level 1. Extracellular Nef protein targets CD4(+) T-lymphocytes for apoptosis by interacting with CXCR4 surface receptors. From Human immunodeficiency virus type 1 group M subtype B (isolate Lai) (HIV-1).
   5823..6003    +  LTR            5' LTR (truncated): truncated 5' long terminal repeat (LTR) from HIV-1
   6075..6196    +  polyA_signal   SV40 poly(A) signal: SV40 polyadenylation signal
   6236..6371    +  rep_origin     SV40 ori: SV40 origin of replication
   6392..6410    -  promoter       T7 promoter: promoter for bacteriophage T7 RNA polymerase
   6418..6573    +  CDS            lacZα (fragment): LacZα fragment of β-galactosidase; lacZ fragment
   6578..7006    +  rep_origin     f1 ori (sequence partly withheld): f1 bacteriophage origin of replication; arrow indicates direction of (+) strand synthesis
   7059..7163    +  promoter       AmpR promoter: bla
   7164..8024    +  CDS            AmpR: β-lactamase; bla; confers resistance to ampicillin, carbenicillin, and related antibiotics
   8195..8783    +  rep_origin     ori: high-copy-number ColE1/pMB1/pBR322/pUC origin of replication
   8966..9058    +  CDS            lacI (fragment): lac repressor; lacI; The lac repressor binds to the lac operator to inhibit transcription in E. coli. This inhibition can be relieved by adding lactose or isopropyl-β-D-thiogalactopyranoside (IPTG).
   9071..9092    +  protein_bind   CAP binding site: CAP binding activates transcription in the presence of cAMP. E. coli catabolite activator protein
   9107..9137    +  promoter       lac promoter: promoter for the E. coli lac operon
   9145..9161    +  protein_bind   lac operator: The lac repressor binds to the lac operator to inhibit transcription in E. coli. This inhibition can be relieved by adding lactose or isopropyl-β-D-thiogalactopyranoside (IPTG). lac repressor encoded by lacI
   9206..9224    +  promoter       T3 promoter: promoter for bacteriophage T3 RNA polymerase
