[The description below was written by a language model from this plasmid's Addgene catalogue record and pLannotate feature annotations shown in this document.]
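Description:
pLenti-CMV-TIRAP-cGASΔN-HA is a 9.25 kb HIV-1-based lentiviral transfer plasmid built on the pLenti CMV GFP Puro backbone, with the chimeric insert cloned between XbaI and SalI sites. It is used for expression of a chimeric human cGAS protein in mammalian cells. In bacteria it is maintained at high copy through a ColE1/pUC-type origin and selected with ampicillin (β-lactamase). An f1 origin, an SV40 origin and remnants of a lac/T7/T3 cloning region are also present in the backbone. The viral portion has a third-generation-style layout. An RSV promoter drives a truncated 5' LTR, followed by the Ψ packaging signal with a gag fragment, the Rev response element for Rev-dependent nuclear export of the genomic RNA, and the cPPT/CTS. A truncated LTR at the 3' end, followed by an SV40 polyadenylation signal, closes the transfer unit.

Within the provirus, the CMV enhancer/promoter drives an open reading frame in which the first 159 residues of cGAS are replaced by the N terminus of TIRAP (residues 1–85), fused to cGAS residues 160–522 and a C-terminal HA epitope. The automated annotation picks up the cGAS portion and a short HA match. The unannotated stretch between the CMV promoter and the cGAS segment presumably holds the TIRAP segment. A WPRE downstream enhances transcript expression, and a separate mouse PGK promoter drives puromycin N-acetyltransferase so that transduced cells can be selected. Judging from the associated publication title, which concerns phosphoinositide-dependent positioning of cGAS at the plasma membrane, the construct serves to test whether the TIRAP N terminus can substitute for the deleted cGAS N terminus in localization and DNA sensing. The record does not spell out that experimental role.
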