Addgene plasmid #130921: pLenti-CMV-TIRAP-cGASΔN-HA
Purpose: Expresses human cGASΔN (aa160-522)-HA with an N terminal fusion of the TIRAP N terminus (aa1-85); Puromycin selection marker
Depositing lab: Jonathan Kagan. Depositing organization: Boston Children's Hospital. Publication: Phosphoinositide Interactions Position cGAS at the Plasma Membrane to Ensure Efficient Distinction between Self- and Viral DNA. Barnett KC, Coronas-Serna JM, Zhou W, Ernandes MJ, Cao A, Kranzusch PJ, Kagan JC. Cell. 2019 Mar 7;176(6):1432-1446.e11. doi: 10.1016/j.cell.2019.01.049. Epub 2019 Feb 28. PubMed 30827685.
Backbone
  Vector backbone: pLenti CMV GFP Puro
  Backbone manufacturer: Addgene (#17448)
  Backbone size w/o insert (bp): 8000
  Total vector size (bp): 9251
  Vector type: Mammalian Expression
  Selectable markers: Puromycin
Growth in bacteria
  Bacterial resistance: Ampicillin, 100 μg/mL
  Growth temperature: 37°C
  Growth strain: NEB Stable
  Copy number: High Copy
Gene/Insert
  Gene/Insert name: TIRAP-ΔNcGAS
  Species: H. sapiens (human)
  Insert size (bp): 1400
  Mutation: cGAS N terminus (aa1-159) replaced with the N terminus of TIRAP
  Promoter: CMV
  Tag / fusion protein: HA (C terminal on insert)
  Cloning method: Restriction Enzyme; 5′ cloning site XbaI (not destroyed); 3′ cloning site SalI (not destroyed)
  Sequencing primers: 5′ CMV Forward
Terms and licenses: Academic/Nonprofit Terms; Industry Terms: Not Available to Industry
How to cite: pLenti-CMV-TIRAP-cGASΔN-HA was a gift from Jonathan Kagan (Addgene plasmid # 130921 ; http://n2t.net/addgene:130921 ; RRID:Addgene_130921)
