>Addgene plasmid #130921 | pLenti-CMV-TIRAP-cGASΔN-HA | depositor partial sequence | sequence record 250862 | TIRAPΔN
TCTAGAGCCACCATGGCATCATCGACCTCCCTCCCAGCTCCTGGCTCTCGGCCTAAGAAGCCTCTAGGCA
AGATGGCTGACTGGTTCAGGCAGACCCTGCTGAAGAAGCCCAAGAAGAGGCCCAACTCCCCAGAAAGCAC
CTCCAGCGATGCTTCACAGCCTACCTCACAGGACAGCCCACTACCCCCAAGCCTCAGCTCAGTCACGTCT
CCCAGCCTGCCACCCACACATGCGAGTGACAGTGGCAGTAGTCGCTGGAGCAAAGACCCTGGGGCCTCGA
AGCTCCGGGCGGTTTTGGAGAAGTTGAAGCTCAGCCGCGATGATATCTCCACGGCGGCGGGGATGGTGAA
AGGGGTTGTGGACCACCTGCTGCTCAGACTGAAGTGCGACTCCGCGTTCAGAGGCGTCGGGCTGCTGAAC
ACCGGGAGCTACTATGAGCACGTGAAGATTTCTGCACCTAATGAATTTGATGTCATGTTTAAACTGGAAG
TCCCCAGAATTCAACTAGAAGAATATTCCAACACTCGTGCATATTACTTTGTGAAATTTAAAAGAAATCC
GAAAGAAAATCCTCTGAGTCAGTTTTTAGAAGGTGAAATATTATCAGCTTCTAAGATGCTGTCAAAGTTT
AGGAAAATCATTAAGGAAGAAATTAACGACATTAAAGATACAGATGTCATCATGAAGAGGAAAAGAGGAG
GGAGCCCTGCTGTAACACTTCTTATTAGTGAAAAAATATCTGTGGATATAACCCTGGCTTTGGAATCAAA
AAGTAGCTGGCCTGCTAGCACCCAAGAAGGCCTGCGCATTCAAAACTGGCTTTCAGCAAAAGTTAGGAAG
CAACTACGACTAAAGCCATTTTACCTTGTACCCAAGCATGCAAAGGAAGGAAATGGTTTCCAAGAAGAAA
CATGGCGGCTATCCTTCTCTCACATCGAAAAGGAAATTTTGAACAATCATGGAAAATCTAAAACGTGCTG
TGAAAACAAAGAAGAGAAATGTTGCAGGAAAGATTGTTTAAAACTAATGAAATACCTTTTAGAACAGCTG
AAAGAAAGGTTTAAAGACAAAAAACATCTGGATAAATTCTCTTCTTATCATGTGAAAACTGCCTTCTTTC
ACGTATGTACCCAGAACCCTCAAGACAGTCAGTGGGACCGCAAAGACCTGGGCCTCTGCTTTGATAACTG
CGTGACATACTTTCTTCAGTGCCTCAGGACAGAAAAACTTGAGAATTATTTTATTCCTGAATTCAATCTA
TTCTCTAGCAACTTAATTGACAAAAGAAGTAAGGAATTTCTGACAAAGCAAATTGAATATGAAAGAAACA
ATGAGTTTCCAGTTTTTGATGAATTTTACCCATACGATGTTCCAGATTACGCTTGAGTCGAC
